Addgene plasmid #34337: KHBD00184
Depositing lab: Bart Deplancke. Depositing organization: Swiss Federal Institute of Technology (EPFL). Publication: Automated protein-DNA interaction screening of Drosophila regulatory elements. Korneel Hens, Jean-Daniel Feuz, Alina Isakova, Antonina Lagovitina, Andreas Massouras, Julien Bryois, Patrick Callaerts, Susan E. Celniker, Bart Deplancke. Nat Methods. 2011 Oct 30;8(12):1065-70. 10.1038/nmeth.1763 PubMed 22037703.
Backbone
  Vector backbone: pDONR221
  Backbone manufacturer: Invitrogen
  Backbone size w/o insert (bp): 2536
  Vector type: Gateway Donor Vector
Growth in bacteria
  Bacterial resistance: Kanamycin, 50 μg/mL
  Growth temperature: 37°C
  Growth strain: DH5alpha
  Copy number: High Copy
Gene/Insert
  Gene/Insert name: CG2262 (alt names: FBgn0025800; Smox; Smad on X)
  Species: D. melanogaster (fly)
  Insert size (bp): 1458
  Entrez Gene: Smox (a.k.a. Dmel_CG2262, CG2262, DSMAD2, DSmad2, Dmel\CG2262, SMAD2, SMOX, Sad, Smad2, dSMAD2, dSmad2, dsmad2, l(1)G0348, sad, smad2, smox, ted, tmp)
  Cloning method: Gateway Cloning
  Sequencing primers: 5′ M13F; 3′ M13R
Terms and licenses: Academic/Nonprofit Terms; Industry Terms: Not Available to Industry
Depositor comments: Please note that the ORFs in this collection were cloned open-ended (without a stop codon).
How to cite: KHBD00184 was a gift from Bart Deplancke (Addgene plasmid # 34337 ; http://n2t.net/addgene:34337 ; RRID:Addgene_34337)
