[The description below was written by a language model from this plasmid's Addgene catalogue record.]
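Description:
KHBD00184 is a Gateway clone built in the pDONR221 backbone, carrying the open reading frame of the Drosophila melanogaster gene Smox (CG2262, also known as Smad on X or dSmad2). The insert is recorded as 1458 bp in a backbone of 2536 bp without insert. The plasmid is maintained at high copy in standard E. coli cloning strains under kanamycin selection. Although catalogued as a Gateway donor vector, a pDONR221 derivative that has received an ORF by Gateway cloning functions as an entry clone. In such a clone the insert replaces the donor's counter-selectable cassette and would be flanked by attL recombination sites. No feature table is provided, so the exact sites and junctions cannot be confirmed from the record. M13 forward and reverse primer sites on either side of the insert are listed for sequence verification.

The vector is a shuttle for the coding sequence rather than an expression construct. The record lists no promoter, tag or reporter, and expression depends on transferring the ORF by LR recombination into a destination vector of choice. The depositor notes that ORFs in this collection were cloned open-ended, without a stop codon. This allows in-frame C-terminal fusions, with the tag or fusion partner and the termination codon supplied by the destination vector. Smox encodes a Smad-family transcriptional regulator. The clone belongs to a collection associated with a study on automated protein–DNA interaction screening of Drosophila regulatory elements, so its likely use is as a source ORF for generating transcription factor fusions for such assays.
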