>Addgene plasmid #34337 | KHBD00184 | depositor partial sequence | sequence record 40904 | KHBD00184 sequence 1458 bps
ATGTTGCCATTCACCCCGCAGGTGGTCAAGCGTTTGTTAGCACTCAAAAAGGGCAACGAGGACAACAGCG
TCGAGGGCAAGTGGTCAGAGAAGGCCGTCAAGAATCTGGTCAAGAAGATCAAGAAGAATTCGCAGCTGGA
GGAGCTAGAGCGCGCGATCTCCACACAGAACTGCCAGACGCGGTGCGTGACGGTGCCGCGCAGCAAGCCA
GCTCCCGCCGGCGAGCATCTGCGCAAGGGTCTGCCGCACGTCATCTATTGCCGCCTGTGGCGCTGGCCCG
ATCTCCAGAGTCAGAATGAACTAAAGCCCCTCGATCATTGCGAGTACGCCTTCCATTTGCGCAAGGAGGA
GATCTGCATAAATCCGTACCACTACAAAAAAATTGAACTGTCCATCCTGGTGCCCAAATCGCTGCCCACG
CCGCCCGACTCCATTGTGGACTATCCGCTGGACAACCATACGCACCAGATACCCAACAACACCGATTACA
ATGCGGCGATCATTCGCAGCGCCTCGTTGAGTCCGCCGCAGTACATGGAATTGGGCGGTGCCGGGCCCGT
TTCCGTATCATCGTCTGCCAGTTCGACGCCAGCGACTGCCGCCGGTGGTGGTGGTGGTCCCTCCTCGTCG
TCGTCGTCGTCATCGTCCGCCGCCTCCGCCTATCAACAGCAACAGCAGCAGCTGTCCTTTGGCCAAAACA
TGGACTCTCAATCGAGTGTGCTTAGTGTGGGCAGCAGCATTCCCAACACCGGCACCCCGCCGCCCGGCTA
TATGAGCGAGGATGGTGACCCCATCGATCCTAACGACAACATGAACATGTCGCGTCTAACGCCGCCCGCC
GATGCAGCGCCGGTGATGTACCACGAGCCGGCCTTTTGGTGTTCCATCTCCTACTATGAGCTAAATACGC
GTGTCGGCGAGACGTTCCATGCCTCGCAGCCCTCGATCACGGTGGATGGCTTTACCGATCCCTCCAATTC
GGAGCGCTTTTGCCTCGGACTGCTGTCTAATGTGAATCGCAACGAGGTCGTGGAGCAGACACGTCGCCAC
ATCGGCAAGGGCGTACGGCTTTACTATATTGGCGGTGAGGTATTCGCAGAATGTCTGAGCGATTCGTCCA
TTTTCGTACAGAGCCCAAATTGTAATCAGCGATATGGCTGGCATCCGGCCACCGTATGCAAGATACCGCC
CGGTTGCAACCTAAAGATCTTCAACAACCAGGAGTTTGCCGCCCTGCTGTCGCAGTCCGTGTCGCAGGGA
TTCGAAGCGGTCTACCAATTGACACGCATGTGCACCATCCGCATGTCGTTCGTCAAGGGCTGGGGCGCCG
AATATCGCCGCCAGACGGTGACCTCAACGCCCTGCTGGATCGAACTCCATCTGAACGGGCCGCTCCAGTG
GCTGGATCGCGTGCTCACACAGATGGGTTCGCCACGGCTGCCGTGCAGCTCCATGTCA
