>Addgene plasmid #34337 | KHBD00184 | addgene partial sequence | sequence record 42020 | M13-Rev 5'-CAGGAAACAGCTATGACC-3'
ATTTTATTTTGACTGATAGTGACCTGTTCGTTGCAACAAATTGATAAGCAATGCTTTCTTATAATGCCAA
CTTTGTACAAGAAAGTTGGCAATGACATGGAGCTGCACGGCAGCCGTGGCGAACCCATCTGTGTGAGCAC
GCGATCCAGCCACTGGAGCGGCCCGTTCAGATGGAGTTCGATCCAGCAGGGCGTTGAGGTCACCGTCTGG
CGGCGATATTCGGCGCCCCAGCCCTTGACGAACGACATGCGGATGGTGCACATGCGTGTCAATTGGTAGA
CCGCTTCGAATCCCTGCGACACGGACTGCGACAGCAGGGCGGCAAACTCCTGGTTGTTGAAGATCTTTAG
GTTGCAACCGGGCGGTATCTTGCATACGGTGGCCGGATGCCAGCCATATCGCTGATTACAATTTGGGCTC
TGTACGAAAATGGACGAATCGCTCAGACATTCTGCGAATACCTCACCGCCAATATAGTAAAGCCGTACGC
CCTTGCCGATGTGGCGACGTGTCTGCTCCACGACCTCGTTGCGATTCACATTAGACAGCAGTCCGAGGCA
AAAGCGCTCCGAATTGGAGGGATCGGTAAAGCCATCCACCGTGATCGAGGGCTGCGAGGCATGGAACGTC
TCGCCGACACGCGTATTTAGCTCATAGTAGGAGATGGAACACCAAAAGGCCGGCTCGTGGTACATCACCG
GCGCTGCATCGGCGGGCGGCGTTAGACGCGACATGTTCATGTTGTCGTTAGGATCGATGGGGTCACCATC
